Addgene plasmid #204794: WNV NS2B-NS3 protease (K104A - catalytically active, don't self cleave); aliases: West Nile Virus NS2B-NS3 fusion protein
Purpose: Bacterial expression of a fusion of West Nile NS2B-NS3 proteins
Depositing lab: ASAP Discovery & Frank von Delft. Depositing organization: University of Oxford.
Backbone
  Vector backbone: pNIC-NHStIIT
  Vector type: Bacterial Expression
Growth in bacteria
  Bacterial resistance: Kanamycin, 50 μg/mL
  Growth temperature: 37°C
  Growth strain: DH5alpha
  Copy number: Unknown
Gene/Insert
  Gene/Insert name: West Nile NS2B-NS3 fusion
  Species: West Nile
  Cloning method: Ligation Independent Cloning
How to cite: WNV NS2B-NS3 protease (K104A - catalytically active, don't self cleave); aliases: West Nile Virus NS2B-NS3 fusion protein was a gift from ASAP Discovery & Frank von Delft (Addgene plasmid # 204794 ; http://n2t.net/addgene:204794 ; RRID:Addgene_204794)
