[The description below was written by a language model from this plasmid's Addgene catalogue record and pLannotate feature annotations shown in this document.]
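Description:
WNV NS2B-NS3 protease (K104A) is a 6,165 nt bacterial expression plasmid built on the pNIC-NHStIIT backbone, a pET-style T7 vector into which the insert was placed by ligation-independent cloning. It is maintained in E. coli through a ColE1/pMB1-type origin accompanied by the pBR322 bom region and the rop gene, which restrains copy number, and it is selected with kanamycin via an aminoglycoside phosphotransferase (KanR) gene. An f1 origin is also present, along with non-functional remnants of the tetracycline resistance gene inherited from the pBR322 lineage.

The expression cassette consists of a T7 promoter immediately followed by a lac operator, the strong T7 gene 10 ribosome binding site, the coding region and a T7 terminator. A plasmid-borne lacI gene supplies repressor, so transcription is held off until induction with IPTG in a host that provides T7 RNA polymerase. The insert is a fusion of the West Nile virus NS2B cofactor and the NS3 protease. The automated annotation matches about 730 nt to the West Nile virus polyprotein, although the functional text attached to that hit describes NS5 and does not apply to this segment. According to the construct name, the K104A substitution leaves the enzyme catalytically active but prevents it from cleaving itself.

There is roughly 175 nt of unannotated sequence between the ribosome binding site and the viral match, where any N-terminal tags would lie, but the record does not identify them. A His-tag fragment annotated downstream of the insert may be vector-derived, and whether it is translated is not stated. The stated purpose is bacterial production of the NS2B-NS3 fusion protein.
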