Features (pLannotate 1.2.2; 19 found; start..end, strand, type, name):
    112..189     -  promoter       lacI promoter: lacI
    197..476     -  CDS            TcR (fragment): tetracycline efflux protein; tet; confers resistance to tetracycline
    498..516     +  promoter       T7 promoter: promoter for bacteriophage T7 RNA polymerase
    517..541     +  protein_bind   lac operator: The lac repressor binds to the lac operator to inhibit transcription in E. coli. This inhibition can be relieved by adding lactose or isopropyl-β-D-thiogalactopyranoside (IPTG). lac repressor encoded by lacI
    556..578     +  RBS            RBS: efficient ribosome binding site from bacteriophage T7 gene 10 (Olins and Rangwala, 1989)
    754..1482    +  CDS            GP1 (fragment): POLG_WNV9 - Experimental evidence at protein level: Swiss-Prot protein existence level 1. [RNA-directed RNA polymerase NS5]: Replicates the viral (+) and (-) genome, and performs the capping of genomes in the cytoplasm (PubMed:19850911). NS5 methylates viral RNA cap at guanine N-7 and ribose 2'-O positions (PubMed:19850911, PubMed:20685660). Besides its role in RNA genome replication, also prevents the establishment of cellular antiviral state by blocking the interferon-alpha/beta (IFN- alpha/beta) signaling pathway (PubMed:20106931). Inhibits host JAK1 and TYK2 phosphorylation, thereby preven
   1527..1544    +  CDS            9xHis (fragment): 9xHis affinity tag
   1554..1603    +  CDS            SET1 (fragment): solubility-enhancement tag derived from T7 phage gene 10B
   1611..1658    +  terminator     T7 terminator: transcription terminator for bacteriophage T7 RNA polymerase
   1695..2123    +  rep_origin     f1 ori (sequence partly withheld): f1 bacteriophage origin of replication; arrow indicates direction of (+) strand synthesis
   2176..2233    +  promoter       AmpR promoter (fragment): bla
   2242..3057    -  CDS            KanR: aminoglycoside phosphotransferase; aph(3')-Ia; confers resistance to kanamycin in bacteria or G418 (Geneticin®) in eukaryotes
   3179..3767    +  rep_origin     ori: high-copy-number ColE1/pMB1/pBR322/pUC origin of replication
   3953..4092    -  misc_feature   bom: basis of mobility region from pBR322
   4194..4385    -  CDS            rop: Rop protein, which maintains plasmids at low copy number; rop
   4402..4782    +  CDS            YPB1_ECOLX: Protein predicted: Swiss-Prot protein existence level 4. From Escherichia coli.
   4854..5145    -  CDS            TcR (fragment): tetracycline efflux protein; tet; confers resistance to tetracycline
   5160..5181    -  protein_bind   CAP binding site: CAP binding activates transcription in the presence of cAMP. E. coli catabolite activator protein
   5194..111     -  CDS            lacI (across the origin): lac repressor; lacI; The lac repressor binds to the lac operator to inhibit transcription in E. coli. This inhibition can be relieved by adding lactose or isopropyl-β-D-thiogalactopyranoside (IPTG).
>Addgene plasmid #204794 | WNV NS2B-NS3 protease (K104A - catalytically active, don't self cleave); aliases: West Nile Virus NS2B-NS3 fusion protein | addgene full sequence | sequence record 443792 | Addgene NGS Result
TTTTTCCCGCGTTTTCGCAGAAACGTGGCTGGCCTGGTTCACCACGCGGGAAACGGTCTGATAAGAGACA
CCGGCATACTCTGCGACATCGTATAACGTTACTGGTTTCACATTCACCACCCTGAATTGACTCTCTTCCG
GGCGCTATCATGCCATACCGCGAAAGGTTTTGCGCCATTCGATGGTGTCCGGGATCTCGACGCTCTCCCT
TATGCGACTCCTGCATTAGGAAGCAGCCCAGTAGTAGGTTGAGGCCGTTGAGCACCGCCGCCGCAAGGAA
TGGTGCATGCAAGGAGATGGCGCCCAACAGTCCCCCGGCCACGGGGCCTGCCACCATACCCACGCCGAAA
CAAGCGCTCATGAGCCCGAAGTGGCGAGCCCGATCTTCCCCATCGGTGATGTCGGCGATATAGGCGCCAG
CAACCGCACCTGTGGCGCCGGTGATGCCGGCCACGATGCGTCCGGCGTAGAGGATCGAGATCTCGATCCC
GCGAAATTAATACGACTCACTATAGGGGAATTGTGAGCGGATAACAATTCCCCTCTAGAAATAATTTTGT
TTAACTTTAAGAAGGAGATATACATATGCACCATCATCATCATCATTCTTCTGGTGCGAGCTGGAGTCAC
CCACAATTCGAGAAAGGTGGTGGCTCTGGTGGCGGTTCAGGCGGCTCCGCCTGGTCCCATCCACAGTTTG
AAAAGGGTTCTGGTGTAGATCTGGGTACCGAGAACCTGTACTTCCAATCCATGAGCACTGATATGTGGAT
TGAACGCACGGCAGACATCAGCTGGGAGTCGGATGCTGAGATCACAGGTTCAAGCGAAAGAGTGGATGTA
CGATTAGACGATGACGGTAATTTTCAACTGATGAATGACCCTGGCGCGCCGTGGAAAGGCGGCGGCGGCT
CTGGTGGAGGAGGTGGCGTTTTGTGGGACACGCCGTCCCCCAAAGAATACAAGAAGGGTGACACGACTAC
CGGTGTTTACAGAATTATGACCCGGGGTTTGCTTGGGTCGTACCAGGCCGGGGCAGGGGTGATGGTAGAG
GGAGTTTTCCATACCTTATGGCACACTACCAAAGGTGCCGCACTTATGTCTGGTGAGGGTCGCCTTGATC
CTTATTGGGGTAGCGTAAAAGAGGATCGGCTCTGTTACGGCGGACCATGGAAGCTTCAACACAAGTGGAA
CGGACAGGATGAAGTTCAGATGATTGTCGTAGAGCCGGGCAAGAATGTCAAGAACGTGCAAACAAAGCCC
GGTGTATTCAAAACGCCGGAAGGCGAAATTGGCGCTGTGACCCTTGACTTTCCAACTGGGACCAGCGGCT
CACCAATAGTCGACAAGAATGGAGATGTCATTGGGTTGTACGGAAATGGTGTTATTATGCCCAATGGCTC
GTACATCTCCGCTATCGTACAAGGAGAGCGCATGGACGAACCGATACCTGCAGGCTTCGAACCTGAGATG
TTAAGAAAGAAGTAATGACTCGAGCACCCGTCGACAAGCTTGCGGCCGCACTCGAGCACCACCACCACCA
CCACTGAGATCCGGCTGCTAACAAAGCCCGAAAGGAAGCTGAGTTGGCTGCTGCCACCGCTGAGCAATAA
CTAGCATAACCCCTTGGGGCCTCTAAACGGGTCTTGAGGGGTTTTTTGCTGAAAGGAGGAACTATATCCG
GATTGGCGAATGGG
[124 nt withheld, positions 1695-1818]
C
[91 nt withheld, positions 1820-1910]
A
[49 nt withheld, positions 1912-1960]
CCTTTGACGTTGGAGTCCACGTTCTTT
[37 nt withheld, positions 1988-2024]
ACCCTATCTCGGTCTATTCTTTTGATTTATAAGGGATTTTGCCGATTTCGGCCTATTGGTTAAAAAATGA
GCTGATTTAACAAAAATTTAACGCGAATTTTAACAAAATATTAACGCTTACAATTTAGGTGGCACTTTTC
GGGGAAATGTGCGCGGAACCCCTATTTGTTTATTTTTCTAAATACATTCAAATATGTATCCGCTCATGAA
TTAATTCTTAGAAAAACTCATCGAGCATCAAATGAAACTGCAATTTATTCATATCAGGATTATCAATACC
ATATTTTTGAAAAAGCCGTTTCTGTAATGAAGGAGAAAACTCACCGAGGCAGTTCCATAGGATGGCAAGA
TCCTGGTATCGGTCTGCTATTCCGACTCGTCCAACATCAATACAACCTATTAATTTCCCCTCGTCAAAAA
TAAGGTTATCAAGTGAGAAATCACCATGAGTGACGACTGAATCCGGTGAGAATGGCAAAAGTTTATGCAT
TTCTTTCCAGACTTGTTCAACAGGCCAGCCATTACGCTCGTCATCAAAATCACTCGCATCAACCAAACCG
TTATTCATTCGTGATTGCGCCTGAGCGAGACGAAATACGCGATCGCTGTTAAAAGGACAATTACAAACAG
GAATCGAATGCAACCGGCGCAGGAACACTGCCAGCGCATCAACAATATTTTCACCTGAATCAGGATATTC
TTCTAATACCTGGAATGCTGTTTTCCCGGGGATCGCAGTGGTGAGTAACCATGCATCATCAGGAGTACGG
ATAAAATGCTTGATGGTCGGAAGAGGCATAAATTCCGTCAGCCAGTTTAGTCTGACCATCTCATCTGTAA
CATCATTGGCAACGCTACCTTTGCCATGTTTCAGAAACAACTCTGGCGCATCGGGCTTCCCATACAATCG
ATAGATTGTCGCACCTGATTGCCCGACATTATCGCGAGCCCATTTATACCCATATAAATCAGCATCCATG
TTGGAATTTAATCGCGGCCTAGAGCAAGACGTTTCCCGTTGAATATGGCTCATAACACCCCTTGTATTAC
TGTTTATGTAAGCAGACAGTTTTATTGTTCATGACCAAAATCCCTTAACGTGAGTTTTCGTTCCACTGAG
CGTCAGACCCCGTAGAAAAGATCAAAGGATCTTCTTGAGATCCTTTTTTTCTGCGCGTAATCTGCTGCTT
GCAAACAAAAAAACCACCGCTACCAGCGGTGGTTTGTTTGCCGGATCAAGAGCTACCAACTCTTTTTCCG
AAGGTAACTGGCTTCAGCAGAGCGCAGATACCAAATACTGTCCTTCTAGTGTAGCCGTAGTTAGGCCACC
ACTTCAAGAACTCTGTAGCACCGCCTACATACCTCGCTCTGCTAATCCTGTTACCAGTGGCTGCTGCCAG
TGGCGATAAGTCGTGTCTTACCGGGTTGGACTCAAGACGATAGTTACCGGATAAGGCGCAGCGGTCGGGC
TGAACGGGGGGTTCGTGCACACAGCCCAGCTTGGAGCGAACGACCTACACCGAACTGAGATACCTACAGC
GTGAGCTATGAGAAAGCGCCACGCTTCCCGAAGGGAGAAAGGCGGACAGGTATCCGGTAAGCGGCAGGGT
CGGAACAGGAGAGCGCACGAGGGAGCTTCCAGGGGGAAACGCCTGGTATCTTTATAGTCCTGTCGGGTTT
CGCCACCTCTGACTTGAGCGTCGATTTTTGTGATGCTCGTCAGGGGGGCGGAGCCTATGGAAAAACGCCA
GCAACGCGGCCTTTTTACGGTTCCTGGCCTTTTGCTGGCCTTTTGCTCACATGTTCTTTCCTGCGTTATC
CCCTGATTCTGTGGATAACCGTATTACCGCCTTTGAGTGAGCTGATACCGCTCGCCGCAGCCGAACGACC
GAGCGCAGCGAGTCAGTGAGCGAGGAAGCGGAAGAGCGCCTGATGCGGTATTTTCTCCTTACGCATCTGT
GCGGTATTTCACACCGCAATGGTGCACTCTCAGTACAATCTGCTCTGATGCCGCATAGTTAAGCCAGTAT
ACACTCCGCTATCGCTACGTGACTGGGTCATGGCTGCGCCCCGACACCCGCCAACACCCGCTGACGCGCC
CTGACGGGCTTGTCTGCTCCCGGCATCCGCTTACAGACAAGCTGTGACCGTCTCCGGGAGCTGCATGTGT
CAGAGGTTTTCACCGTCATCACCGAAACGCGCGAGGCAGCTGCGGTAAAGCTCATCAGCGTGGTCGTGAA
GCGATTCACAGATGTCTGCCTGTTCATCCGCGTCCAGCTCGTTGAGTTTCTCCAGAAGCGTTAATGTCTG
GCTTCTGATAAAGCGGGCCATGTTAAGGGCGGTTTTTTCCTGTTTGGTCACTGATGCCTCCGTGTAAGGG
GGATTTCTGTTCATGGGGGTAATGATACCGATGAAACGAGAGAGGATGCTCACGATACGGGTTACTGATG
ATGAACATGCCCGGTTACTGGAACGTTGTGAGGGTAAACAACTGGCGGTATGGATGCGGCGGGACCAGAG
AAAAATCACTCAGGGTCAATGCCAGCGCTTCGTTAATACAGATGTAGGTGTTCCACAGGGTAGCCAGCAG
CATCCTGCGATGCAGATCCGGAACATAATGGTGCAGGGCGCTGACTTCCGCGTTTCCAGACTTTACGAAA
CACGGAAACCGAAGACCATTCATGTTGTTGCTCAGGTCGCAGACGTTTTGCAGCAGCAGTCGCTTCACGT
TCGCTCGCGTATCGGTGATTCATTCTGCTAACCAGTAAGGCAACCCCGCCAGCCTAGCCGGGTCCTCAAC
GACAGGAGCACGATCATGCGCACCCGTGGGGCCGCCATGCCGGCGATAATGGCCTGCTTCTCGCCGAAAC
GTTTGGTGGCGGGACCAGTGACGAAGGCTTGAGCGAGGGCGTGCAAGATTCCGAATACCGCAAGCGACAG
GCCGATCATCGTCGCGCTCCAGCGAAAGTGGTCCTCGCCGAAAATGACCCAGAGCGCTGCCGGCACCTGT
CCTACGAGTTGCATGATAAAGAAGACAGTCATAAGTGCGGCGACGATAGTCATGCCCCGCGCCCACCGGA
AGGAGCTGACTGGGTTGAAGGCTCTCAAGGGCATCGGTCGAGATCCCGGTGCCTAATGAGTGAGCTAACT
TACATTAATTGCGTTGCGCTCACTGCCCGCTTTCCAGTCGGGAAACCTGTCGTGCCAGCTGCATTAATGA
ATCGGCCAACGCGCGGGGAGAGGCGGTTTGCGTATTGGGCGCCAGGGTGGTTTTTCTTTTCACCAGTGAG
ACGGGCAACAGCTGATTGCCCTTCACCGCCTGGCCCTGAGAGAGTTGCAGCAAGCGGTCCACGCTGGTTT
GCCCCAGCAGGCGAAAATCCTGTTTGATGGTGGTTAACGGCGGGATATAACATGAGCTGTCTTCGGTATC
GTCGTATCCCACTACCGAGATATCCGCACCAACGCGCAGCCCGGACTCGGTAATGGCGCGCATTGCGCCC
AGCGCCATCTGATCGTTGGCAACCAGCATCGCAGTGGGAACGATGCCCTCATTCAGCATTTGCATGGTTT
GTTGAAAACCGGACATGGCACTCCAGTCGCCTTCCCGTTCCGCTATCGGCTGAATTTGATTGCGAGTGAG
ATATTTATGCCAGCCAGCCAGACGCAGACGCGCCGAGACAGAACTTAATGGGCCCGCTAACAGCGCGATT
TGCTGGTGACCCAATGCGACCAGATGCTCCACGCCCAGTCGCGTACCGTCTTCATGGGAGAAAATAATAC
TGTTGATGGGTGTCTGGTCAGAGACATCAAGAAATAACGCCGGAACATTAGTGCAGGCAGCTTCCACAGC
AATGGCATCCTGGTCATCCAGCGGATAGTTAATGATCAGCCCACTGACGCGTTGCGCGAGAAGATTGTGC
ACCGCCGCTTTACAGGCTTCGACGCCGCTTCGTTCTACCATCGACACCACCACGCTGGCACCCAGTTGAT
CGGCGCGAGATTTAATCGCCGCGACAATTTGCGACGGCGCGTGCAGGGCCAGACTGGAGGTGGCAACGCC
AATCAGCAACGACTGTTTGCCCGCCAGTTGTTGTGCCACGCGGTTGGGAATGTAATTCAGCTCCGCCATC
GCCGCTTCCAC
